Addgene plasmid #103423: LSB-hsa-miR-3130-5p
Purpose: Used to sense miRNA activity using fluorescence based tools. hsa-miR-3130-5p target in 3' UTR of of mKate. miRNA activity can be measured by the repression of mKate2 relative to EBFP2 fluorescent proteins . Plasmid is inherently unstable; please see Depositor Comments
Depositing lab: Ron Weiss. Depositing organization: Massachusetts Institute of Technology. Publication: A mixed antagonistic/synergistic miRNA repression model enables accurate predictions of multi-input miRNA sensor activity. Gam JJ, Babb J, Weiss R. Nat Commun. 2018 Jun 22;9(1):2430. doi: 10.1038/s41467-018-04575-0. PubMed 29934631.
Backbone
  Vector backbone: Low Sensor Backbone (LSB)
  Vector type: Mammalian Expression, Synthetic Biology
Growth in bacteria
  Bacterial resistance: Ampicillin and Kanamycin, 100 & 50 μg/mL
  Growth temperature: 30°C
  Growth strain: NEB Stable
  Copy number: High Copy
Gene/Insert
  Gene/Insert name: hsa-miR-3130-5p target
  Species: H. sapiens (human)
  Promoter: EF-1a
  Cloning method: Gibson Cloning
Terms and licenses: Academic/Nonprofit Terms; Industry Terms: Not Available to Industry
Depositor comments: Please note that this plasmid is inherently unstable due to a repeating poly A element. We recommend performing a diagnostic digest on multiple colonies upon receipt. The depositors would like to note the presence of several discrepancies between the depositor sequence and physical plasmid sequence. In particular, the sequences upstream and downstream of the puromycin coding region have 10 bp insertions which do not affect the ability to perform puromycin selection. The sequences for those regions within the physical plasmids are as follows: Upstream of Puro: GAATTCGACCGCCTGTCTCAAGGTGCCACC; Downstream of Puro: GCTTTGAGACTACGCGTGAATTCACTCCTC.
How to cite: LSB-hsa-miR-3130-5p was a gift from Ron Weiss (Addgene plasmid # 103423 ; http://n2t.net/addgene:103423 ; RRID:Addgene_103423)
