[The description below was written by a language model from this plasmid's Addgene catalogue record and pLannotate feature annotations shown in this document.]
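Description:
LSB-hsa-miR-3130-5p is an 11 kb mammalian expression plasmid built on the Low Sensor Backbone (LSB) and designed as a two-colour fluorescent sensor of microRNA activity. It replicates in E. coli from a high-copy ColE1/pUC-type origin and carries both a β-lactamase gene and an aph(3')-Ia kanamycin resistance gene, matching the dual ampicillin and kanamycin selection listed in the record. A puromycin N-acetyltransferase coding sequence followed by a rabbit β-globin poly(A) signal is also present for selection in mammalian cells. No dedicated mammalian promoter is annotated directly upstream of it.

The payload consists of two parallel transcription units. Each has a human EF-1α core promoter with its intron A, a fluorescent protein flanked by Gateway attB scars (attB4, attB1, attB2), and a β-globin 3' region with a poly(A) signal. One unit expresses the red protein mKate2 and carries the target site for human miR-3130-5p in its 3' UTR. This site is not separately annotated in the feature table, but there is unannotated sequence between the attB2 site after mKate2 and the β-globin fragment. The other unit expresses EBFP2 without a target and serves as an internal reference for plasmid dose and expression. When miR-3130-5p is active in a transfected cell, mKate2 is repressed relative to EBFP2, so the red-to-blue ratio gives a quantitative readout of miRNA activity. This is useful for profiling miRNAs and for designing miRNA-responsive synthetic circuits.

The depositor warns that the repeated poly(A) elements make the plasmid inherently unstable. The physical plasmid also differs slightly from the deposited sequence, with short insertions on either side of the puromycin coding region that reportedly do not impair puromycin selection.
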