Features (pLannotate 1.2.2; 28 found; start..end, strand, type, name):
     87..675     -  rep_origin     ori: high-copy-number ColE1/pMB1/pBR322/pUC origin of replication
    846..1706    -  CDS            AmpR: β-lactamase; bla; confers resistance to ampicillin, carbenicillin, and related antibiotics
   1707..1778    -  promoter       AmpR promoter: bla
   1857..2456    +  CDS            PuroR: puromycin N-acetyltransferase; pac from Streptomyces alboniger; confers resistance to puromycin
   2461..2541    +  CDS            HBB (fragment): HBB_PONPY - Experimental evidence at transcript level: Swiss-Prot protein existence level 2. Involved in oxygen transport from the lung to the various peripheral tissues. From Pongo pygmaeus (Bornean orangutan).
   2612..2667    +  polyA_signal   β-globin poly(A) signal: rabbit β-globin polyadenylation signal (Gil and Proudfoot, 1987)
   3646..3666    +  protein_bind   attB4: mutant version of attB; core recombination site for the Gateway® BP reaction BP Clonase™
   3734..3945    +  promoter       EF-1α core promoter: core promoter for human elongation factor EF-1α
   3946..4884    +  intron         EF-1α intron A: intron upstream of the start codon of human EF-1α
   4911..4931    +  protein_bind   attB1: mutant version of attB; core recombination site for the Gateway® BP reaction BP Clonase™
   4951..5646    +  CDS            mKate2: mKate2 is a basic (constitutively fluorescent) red fluorescent protein published in 2009, derived from Entacmaea quadricolor. It is reported to be a rapidly-maturing monomer with moderate acid sensitivity.
   5666..5690    -  protein_bind   attB2: mutant version of attB; recombination site for the Gateway® BP reaction BP Clonase™
   5830..5904    +  CDS            HBB (fragment): HBB_PONPY - Experimental evidence at transcript level: Swiss-Prot protein existence level 2. Involved in oxygen transport from the lung to the various peripheral tissues. From Pongo pygmaeus (Bornean orangutan).
   5975..6030    +  polyA_signal   β-globin poly(A) signal: rabbit β-globin polyadenylation signal (Gil and Proudfoot, 1987)
   6414..6439    +  misc_feature   SA: splice acceptor site
   7111..7131    +  protein_bind   attB4: mutant version of attB; core recombination site for the Gateway® BP reaction BP Clonase™
   7199..7410    +  promoter       EF-1α core promoter: core promoter for human elongation factor EF-1α
   7411..8349    +  intron         EF-1α intron A: intron upstream of the start codon of human EF-1α
   8376..8396    +  protein_bind   attB1: mutant version of attB; core recombination site for the Gateway® BP reaction BP Clonase™
   8407..9123    +  CDS            EBFP2: EBFP2 is a basic (constitutively fluorescent) blue fluorescent protein published in 2007, derived from Aequorea victoria. It is reported to be a rapidly-maturing monomer with moderate acid sensitivity.
   9131..9155    -  protein_bind   attB2: mutant version of attB; recombination site for the Gateway® BP reaction BP Clonase™
   9159..9239    +  CDS            HBB (fragment): HBB_PONPY - Experimental evidence at transcript level: Swiss-Prot protein existence level 2. Involved in oxygen transport from the lung to the various peripheral tissues. From Pongo pygmaeus (Bornean orangutan).
   9310..9365    +  polyA_signal   β-globin poly(A) signal: rabbit β-globin polyadenylation signal (Gil and Proudfoot, 1987)
   9748..9770    -  protein_bind   lac operator (fragment): The lac repressor binds to the lac operator to inhibit transcription in E. coli. This inhibition can be relieved by adding lactose or isopropyl-β-D-thiogalactopyranoside (IPTG). lac repressor encoded by lacI
   9774..9804    -  promoter       lac promoter: promoter for the E. coli lac operon
   9819..9840    -  protein_bind   CAP binding site: CAP binding activates transcription in the presence of cAMP. E. coli catabolite activator protein
   9853..9892    -  CDS            lacI (fragment): lac repressor; lacI; The lac repressor binds to the lac operator to inhibit transcription in E. coli. This inhibition can be relieved by adding lactose or isopropyl-β-D-thiogalactopyranoside (IPTG).
  10065..10874   +  CDS            KanR: aminoglycoside phosphotransferase; aph(3')-Ia; confers resistance to kanamycin in bacteria or G418 (Geneticin®) in eukaryotes
>Addgene plasmid #103423 | LSB-hsa-miR-3130-5p | depositor full sequence | sequence record 195895 | Full Sequence
AATTGAGGGGATAACGCAGGAAAGAACATGTGAGCAAAAGGCCAGCAAAAGGCCAGGAACCGTAAAAAGG
CCGCGTTGCTGGCGTTTTTCCATAGGCTCCGCCCCCCTGACGAGCATCACAAAAATCGACGCTCAAGTCA
GAGGTGGCGAAACCCGACAGGACTATAAAGATACCAGGCGTTTCCCCCTGGAAGCTCCCTCGTGCGCTCT
CCTGTTCCGACCCTGCCGCTTACCGGATACCTGTCCGCCTTTCTCCCTTCGGGAAGCGTGGCGCTTTCTC
ATAGCTCACGCTGTAGGTATCTCAGTTCGGTGTAGGTCGTTCGCTCCAAGCTGGGCTGTGTGCACGAACC
CCCCGTTCAGCCCGACCGCTGCGCCTTATCCGGTAACTATCGTCTTGAGTCCAACCCGGTAAGACACGAC
TTATCGCCACTGGCAGCAGCCACTGGTAACAGGATTAGCAGAGCGAGGTATGTAGGCGGTGCTACAGAGT
TCTTGAAGTGGTGGCCTAACTACGGCTACACTAGAAGAACAGTATTTGGTATCTGCGCTCTGCTGAAGCC
AGTTACCTTCGGAAAAAGAGTTGGTAGCTCTTGATCCGGCAAACAAACCACCGCTGGTAGCGGTGGTTTT
TTTGTTTGCAAGCAGCAGATTACGCGCAGAAAAAAAGGATCTCAAGAAGATCCTTTGATCTTTTCTACGG
GGTCTGACGCTCAGTGGAACGAAAACTCACGTTAAGGGATTTTGGTCATGAGATTATCAAAAAGGATCTT
CACCTAGATCCTTTTAAATTAAAAATGAAGTTTTAAATCAATCTAAAGTATATATGAGTAAACTTGGTCT
GACAGTTACCAATGCTTAATCAGTGAGGCACCTATCTCAGCGATCTGTCTATTTCGTTCATCCATAGTTG
CCTGACTCCCCGTCGTGTAGATAACTACGATACGGGAGGGCTTACCATCTGGCCCCAGTGCTGCAATGAT
ACCGCGAGAACCACGCTCACCGGCTCCAGATTTATCAGCAATAAACCAGCCAGCCGGAAGGGCCGAGCGC
AGAAGTGGTCCTGCAACTTTATCCGCCTCCATCCAGTCTATTAATTGTTGCCGGGAAGCTAGAGTAAGTA
GTTCGCCAGTTAATAGTTTGCGCAACGTTGTTGCCATTGCTACAGGCATCGTGGTGTCACGCTCGTCGTT
TGGTATGGCTTCATTCAGCTCCGGTTCCCAACGATCAAGGCGAGTTACATGATCCCCCATGTTGTGCAAA
AAAGCGGTTAGCTCCTTCGGTCCTCCGATCGTTGTCAGAAGTAAGTTGGCCGCAGTGTTATCACTCATGG
TTATGGCAGCACTGCATAATTCTCTTACTGTCATGCCATCCGTAAGATGCTTTTCTGTGACTGGTGAGTA
CTCAACCAAGTCATTCTGAGAATAGTGTATGCGGCGACCGAGTTGCTCTTGCCCGGCGTCAATACGGGAT
AATACCGCGCCACATAGCAGAACTTTAAAAGTGCTCATCATTGGAAAACGTTCTTCGGGGCGAAAACTCT
CAAGGATCTTACCGCTGTTGAGATCCAGTTCGATGTAACCCACTCGTGCACCCAACTGATCTTCAGCATC
TTTTACTTTCACCAGCGTTTCTGGGTGAGCAAAAACAGGAAGGCAAAATGCCGCAAAAAAGGGAATAAGG
GCGACACGGAAATGTTGAATACTCATACTCTTCCTTTTTCAATATTATTGAAGCATTTATCAGGGTTATT
GTCTCATGAGCGGATACATATTTGAATGTAGCTCCGAATTTCTCGAGGGCTTGTCGACGACGGCGGTCTC
CGTCGTCAGGATCATGAATTCGACCCGCCTGCCACCATGACCGAGTACAAGCCCACGGTGCGCCTCGCCA
CCCGCGACGACGTCCCCCGGGCCGTACGCACCCTCGCCGCCGCGTTCGCCGACTACCCCGCCACGCGCCA
CACCGTCGACCCGGACCGCCACATCGAGCGGGTCACCGAGCTGCAAGAACTCTTCCTCACGCGCGTCGGG
CTCGACATCGGCAAGGTGTGGGTCGCGGACGACGGCGCCGCGGTGGCGGTCTGGACCACGCCGGAGAGCG
TCGAAGCGGGGGCGGTGTTCGCCGAGATCGGCCCGCGCATGGCCGAGTTGAGCGGTTCCCGGCTGGCCGC
GCAGCAACAGATGGAAGGCCTCCTGGCGCCGCACCGGCCCAAGGAGCCCGCGTGGTTCCTGGCCACCGTC
GGCGTCTCGCCCGACCACCAGGGCAAGGGTCTGGGCAGCGCCGTCGTGCTCCCCGGAGTGGAGGCGGCCG
AGCGCGCCGGGGTGCCCGCCTTCCTGGAGACATCCGCGCCCCGCAACCTCCCCTTCTACGAGCGGCTCGG
CTTCACCGTCACCGCCGACGTCGAGGTGCCCGAAGGACCGCGCACCTGGTGCATGACCCGCAAGCCCGGT
GCCTGATACGCGTGAATTCACTCCTCAGGTGCAGGCTGCCTATCAGAAGGTGGTGGCTGGTGTGGCCAAT
GCCCTGGCTCACAAATACCACTGAGATCTTTTTCCCTCTGCCAAAAATTATGGGGACATCATGAAGCCCC
TTGAGCATCTGACTTCTGGCTAATAAAGGAAATTTATTTTCATTGCAATAGTGTGTTGGAATTTTTTGTG
TCTCTCACTCGGAAGGACATATGGGAGGGCAAATCATTTAAAACATCAGAATGAGTATTTGGTTTAGAGT
TTGGCAACATATGCCCATATGCTGGCTGCCATGAACAAAGGTTGGCTATAAAGAGGTCATCAGTATATGA
AACAGCCCCCTGCTGTCCATTCCTTATTCCATAGAAAAGCCTTGACTTGAGGTTAGATTTTTTTTATATT
TTGTTTTGTGTTATTTTTTTCTTTAACATCCCTAAAATTTTCCTTACATGTTTTACTAGCCAGATTTTTC
CTCCTCTCCTGACTACTCCCAGTCATAGCTGTCCCTCTTCTCTTATGGAGATCCCTCGACCTGCAGCCCA
AGCTTGAATTCTCTAGAATTACCCTGTTATCCCTATGCTTGGTTTACCGAGCTCTTATTGGTTTTCAAAC
TTCATTGACTGTGCCCAACGCGCCTGGGAGCTCACGGGGACAGCCCCCCCCCAAAGCCCCCAGGGATGTA
ATTACGTCCCTCCCCCGCTAGGGGGCAGCAGCGAGCCGCCCGGGGCTCCGCTCCGGTCCGGCGCTCCCCC
CGCATCCCCGAGCCGGCAGCGTGCGGGGACAGCCCGGGCACGGGGAAGGTGGCACGGGATCGCTTTCCTC
TGAACGCTTCTCGCTGCTCTTTGAGCCTGCAGACACCTGGGGGGATACGGGGAAAAAGCTAGGCTGAAAG
ACCGGTTCTTAGAATGACACGCGCCTGGGAGCTCACGGGGACAGCCCCCCCCCAAAGCCCCCAGGGATGT
AATTACGTCCCTCCCCCGCTAGGGGGCAGCAGCGAGCCGCCCGGGGCTCCGCTCCGGTCCGGCGCTCCCC
CCGCATCCCCGAGCCGGCAGCGTGCGGGGACAGCCCGGGCACGGGGAAGGTGGCACGGGATCGCTTTCCT
CTGAACGCTTCTCGCTGCTCTTTGAGCCTGCAGACACCTGGGGGGATACGGGGAAAAAGCTAACTTCTGA
GACGACAACTTTGTATAGAAAAGTTGGCTCCGAATTCGCCCTTGACAGCAGAGATCCAGTTTGGTTAATT
AATTGGCTCCGGTGCCCGTCAGTGGGCAGAGCGCACATCGCCCACAGTCCCCGAGAAGTTGTGGGGAGGG
GTCGGCAATTGAACCGGTGCCTAGAGAAGGTGGCGCGGGGTAAACTGGGAAAGTGATGTCGTGTACTGGC
TCCGCCTTTTTCCCGAGGGTGGGGGAGAACCGTATATAAGTGCAGTAGTCGCCGTGAACGTTCTTTTTCG
CAACGGGTTTGCCGCCAGAACACAGGTAAGTGCCGTGTGTGGTTCCCGCGGGCCTGGCCTCTTTACGGGT
TATGGCCCTTGCGTGCCTTGAATTACTTCCACCTGGCTGCAGTACGTGATTCTTGATCCCGAGCTTCGGG
TTGGAAGTGGGTGGGAGAGTTCGAGGCCTTGCGCTTAAGGAGCCCCTTCGCCTCGTGCTTGAGTTGAGGC
CTGGCCTGGGCGCTGGGGCCGCCGCGTGCGAATCTGGTGGCACCTTCGCGCCTGTCTCGCTGCTTTCGAT
AAGTCTCTAGCCATTTAAAATTTTTGATGACCTGCTGCGACGCTTTTTTTCTGGCAAGATAGTCTTGTAA
ATGCGGGCCAAGATCTGCACACTGGTATTTCGGTTTTTGGGGCCGCGGGCGGCGACGGGGCCCGTGCGTC
CCAGCGCACATGTTCGGCGAGGCGGGGCCTGCGAGCGCGGCCACCGAGAATCGGACGGGGGTAGTCTCAA
GCTGGCCGGCCTGCTCTGGTGCCTGGCCTCGCGCCGCCGTGTATCGCCCCGCCCTGGGCGGCAAGGCTGG
CCCGGTCGGCACCAGTTGCGTGAGCGGAAAGATGGCCGCTTCCCGGCCCTGCTGCAGGGAGCTCAAAATG
GAGGACGCGGCGCTCGGGAGAGCGGGCGGGTGAGTCACCCACACAAAGGAAAAGGGCCTTTCCGTCCTCA
GCCGTCGCTTCATGTGACTCCACGGAGTACCGGGCGCCGTCCAGGCACCTCGATTAGTTCTCGAGCTTTT
GGAGTACGTCGTCTTTAGGTTGGGGGGAGGGGTTTTATGCGATGGAGTTTCCCCACACTGAGTGGGTGGA
GACTGAAGTTAGGCCAGCTTGGCACTTGATGTAATTCTCCTTGGAATTTGCCCTTTTTGAGTTTGGATCT
TGGTTCATTCTCAAGCCTCAGACAGTGGTTCAAAGTTTTTTTCTTCCATTTCAGGTGTCGTGAGAAGGGC
GAATTCGACCCAAGTTTGTACAAAAAAGCAGGCTGGATCCAGGTGCCACCATGGTGAGCGAGCTGATTAA
GGAGAACATGCACATGAAGCTGTACATGGAGGGCACCGTGAACAACCACCACTTCAAGTGCACATCCGAG
GGCGAAGGCAAGCCCTACGAGGGCACCCAGACCATGAGAATCAAGGCGGTCGAGGGCGGCCCTCTCCCCT
TCGCCTTCGACATCCTGGCTACCAGCTTCATGTACGGCAGCAAAACCTTCATCAACCACACCCAGGGCAT
CCCCGACTTCTTTAAGCAGTCCTTCCCCGAGGGCTTCACATGGGAGAGAGTCACCACATACGAAGATGGG
GGCGTGCTGACCGCTACCCAGGACACCAGCCTCCAGGACGGCTGCCTCATCTACAACGTCAAGATCAGAG
GGGTGAACTTCCCATCCAACGGCCCTGTGATGCAGAAGAAAACACTCGGCTGGGAGGCCTCCACCGAGAC
ACTGTACCCCGCTGACGGCGGCCTGGAAGGCAGAGCCGACATGGCCCTGAAGCTCGTGGGCGGGGGCCAC
CTGATCTGCAACCTTAAGACCACATACAGATCCAAGAAACCCGCTAAGAACCTCAAGATGCCCGGCGTCT
ACTATGTGGACAGGAGACTGGAAAGAATCAAGGAGGCCGACAAAGAGACATACGTCGAGCAGCACGAGGT
GGCTGTGGCCAGATACTGCGACCTCCCTAGCAAACTGGGGCACAAACTTAATTGAGAATTCTACCACCCA
GCTTTCTTGTACAAAGTGGTACGTCTCAAGACCAGAGGTCTCTGCTTCCCACCTGGGCTGCACCGGAGAC
TGGGTAGGCTGCACCGGAGACTGGGTAGGCTGCACCGGAGACTGGGTAGGCTGCACCGGAGACTGGGTAC
AACCAGAAGAGACCTGTGCTTCACTCCTCAGGTGCAGGCTGCCTATCAGAAGGTGGTGGCTGGTGTGGCC
AATGCCCTGGCTCACAAATACCACTGAGATCTTTTTCCCTCTGCCAAAAATTATGGGGACATCATGAAGC
CCCTTGAGCATCTGACTTCTGGCTAATAAAGGAAATTTATTTTCATTGCAATAGTGTGTTGGAATTTTTT
GTGTCTCTCACTCGGAAGGACATATGGGAGGGCAAATCATTTAAAACATCAGAATGAGTATTTGGTTTAG
AGTTTGGCAACATATGCCCATATGCTGGCTGCCATGAACAAAGGTTGGCTATAAAGAGGTCATCAGTATA
TGAAACAGCCCCCTGCTGTCCATTCCTTATTCCATAGAAAAGCCTTGACTTGAGGTTAGATTTTTTTTAT
ATTTTGTTTTGTGTTATTTTTTTCTTTAACATCCCTAAAATTTTCCTTACATGTTTTACTAGCCAGATTT
TTCCTCCTCTCCTGACTACTCCCAGTCATAGCTGTCCCTCTTCTCTTATGGAGATCCCGAGCGGTGCGTT
TTTATGCTTGTAGTATTGTATAATGTTTTTAAGATCCAAGCTTCTGACCTCTTCTCTTCCTCCCACAGGG
CCTCGAGACAATTGCATCGATGGTACCAGTGAAAGTCTGCAATGAATTCGAGTTGGCGCGCCTGTCATTC
TAAATCTCTCTTTCAGCCTAAAGCTTTTTCCCCGTATCCCCCCAGGTGTCTGCAGGCTCAAAGAGCAGCG
AGAAGCGTTCAGAGGAAAGCGATCCCGTGCCACCTTCCCCGTGCCCGGGCTGTCCCCGCACGCTGCCGGC
TCGGGGATGCGGGGGGAGCGCCGGACCGGAGCGGAGCCCCGGGCGGCTCGCTGCTGCCCCCTAGCGGGGG
AGGGACGTAATTACATCCCTGGGGGCTTTGGGAGGGGGCTGTCCCCGTGAGCTCCCAGGCGCGCCTGTCA
TTCTAAATCTCTCTTTCAGCCTAAAGCTTTTTCCCCGTATCCCCCCAGGTGTCTGCAGGCTCAAAGAGCA
GCGAGAAGCGTTCAGAGGAAAGCGATCCCGTGCCACCTTCCCCGTGCCCGGGCTGTCCCCGCACGCTGCC
GGCTCGGGGATGCGGGGGGAGCGCCGGACCGGAGCGGAGCCCCGGGCGGCTCGCTGCTGCCCCCTAGCGG
GGGAGGGACGTAATTACATCCCTGGGGGCTTTGGGGGGGGGCTGTCCCCGTGAGCTCCCAGGCGCGCCAA
CTCGGTACCGTATCGATGTCGACGTTAACGCTAGTGATATCAACTTTGTATAGAAAAGTTGGCTCCGAAT
TCGCCCTTGACAGCAGAGATCCAGTTTGGTTAATTAATTGGCTCCGGTGCCCGTCAGTGGGCAGAGCGCA
CATCGCCCACAGTCCCCGAGAAGTTGTGGGGAGGGGTCGGCAATTGAACCGGTGCCTAGAGAAGGTGGCG
CGGGGTAAACTGGGAAAGTGATGTCGTGTACTGGCTCCGCCTTTTTCCCGAGGGTGGGGGAGAACCGTAT
ATAAGTGCAGTAGTCGCCGTGAACGTTCTTTTTCGCAACGGGTTTGCCGCCAGAACACAGGTAAGTGCCG
TGTGTGGTTCCCGCGGGCCTGGCCTCTTTACGGGTTATGGCCCTTGCGTGCCTTGAATTACTTCCACCTG
GCTGCAGTACGTGATTCTTGATCCCGAGCTTCGGGTTGGAAGTGGGTGGGAGAGTTCGAGGCCTTGCGCT
TAAGGAGCCCCTTCGCCTCGTGCTTGAGTTGAGGCCTGGCCTGGGCGCTGGGGCCGCCGCGTGCGAATCT
GGTGGCACCTTCGCGCCTGTCTCGCTGCTTTCGATAAGTCTCTAGCCATTTAAAATTTTTGATGACCTGC
TGCGACGCTTTTTTTCTGGCAAGATAGTCTTGTAAATGCGGGCCAAGATCTGCACACTGGTATTTCGGTT
TTTGGGGCCGCGGGCGGCGACGGGGCCCGTGCGTCCCAGCGCACATGTTCGGCGAGGCGGGGCCTGCGAG
CGCGGCCACCGAGAATCGGACGGGGGTAGTCTCAAGCTGGCCGGCCTGCTCTGGTGCCTGGCCTCGCGCC
GCCGTGTATCGCCCCGCCCTGGGCGGCAAGGCTGGCCCGGTCGGCACCAGTTGCGTGAGCGGAAAGATGG
CCGCTTCCCGGCCCTGCTGCAGGGAGCTCAAAATGGAGGACGCGGCGCTCGGGAGAGCGGGCGGGTGAGT
CACCCACACAAAGGAAAAGGGCCTTTCCGTCCTCAGCCGTCGCTTCATGTGACTCCACGGAGTACCGGGC
GCCGTCCAGGCACCTCGATTAGTTCTCGAGCTTTTGGAGTACGTCGTCTTTAGGTTGGGGGGAGGGGTTT
TATGCGATGGAGTTTCCCCACACTGAGTGGGTGGAGACTGAAGTTAGGCCAGCTTGGCACTTGATGTAAT
TCTCCTTGGAATTTGCCCTTTTTGAGTTTGGATCTTGGTTCATTCTCAAGCCTCAGACAGTGGTTCAAAG
TTTTTTTCTTCCATTTCAGGTGTCGTGAGAAGGGCGAATTCGACCCAAGTTTGTACAAAAAAGCAGGCTC
GCCACCATGGTGAGCAAGGGCGAGGAGCTGTTCACCGGGGTGGTGCCCATCCTGGTCGAGCTGGACGGCG
ACGTAAACGGCCACAAGTTCAGCGTGAGGGGCGAGGGCGAGGGCGATGCCACCAACGGCAAGCTGACCCT
GAAGTTCATCTGCACCACCGGCAAGCTGCCCGTGCCCTGGCCCACCCTCGTGACCACCCTGAGCCACGGC
GTGCAGTGCTTCGCCCGCTACCCCGACCACATGAAGCAGCACGACTTCTTCAAGTCCGCCATGCCCGAAG
GCTACGTCCAGGAGCGCACCATCTTCTTCAAGGACGACGGCACCTACAAGACCCGCGCCGAGGTGAAGTT
CGAGGGCGACACCCTAGTGAACCGCATCGAGCTGAAGGGCGTCGACTTCAAGGAGGACGGCAACATCCTG
GGGCACAAGCTGGAGTACAACTTCAACAGCCACAACATCTATATCATGGCCGTCAAGCAGAAGAACGGCA
TCAAGGTGAACTTCAAGATCCGCCACAACGTGGAGGACGGCAGCGTGCAGCTCGCCGACCACTACCAGCA
GAACACCCCCATCGGCGACGGCCCCGTGCTGCTGCCCGACAGCCACTACCTGAGCACCCAGTCCGTGCTG
AGCAAAGACCCCAACGAGAAGCGCGATCACATGGTCCTGCTGGAGTTCCGCACCGCCGCCGGGATCACTC
TCGGCATGGACGAGCTGTACAAGTAATACCACCCAGCTTTCTTGTACAAAGTGGTACGCGTGAATTCACT
CCTCAGGTGCAGGCTGCCTATCAGAAGGTGGTGGCTGGTGTGGCCAATGCCCTGGCTCACAAATACCACT
GAGATCTTTTTCCCTCTGCCAAAAATTATGGGGACATCATGAAGCCCCTTGAGCATCTGACTTCTGGCTA
ATAAAGGAAATTTATTTTCATTGCAATAGTGTGTTGGAATTTTTTGTGTCTCTCACTCGGAAGGACATAT
GGGAGGGCAAATCATTTAAAACATCAGAATGAGTATTTGGTTTAGAGTTTGGCAACATATGCCCATATGC
TGGCTGCCATGAACAAAGGTTGGCTATAAAGAGGTCATCAGTATATGAAACAGCCCCCTGCTGTCCATTC
CTTATTCCATAGAAAAGCCTTGACTTGAGGTTAGATTTTTTTTATATTTTGTTTTGTGTTATTTTTTTCT
TTAACATCCCTAAAATTTTCCTTACATGTTTTACTAGCCAGATTTTTCCTCCTCTCCTGACTACTCCCAG
TCATAGCTGTCCCTCTTCTCTTATGGAGATCCCTCGACCTGCAGCCCAAGCTTGGCGTAATCATGGTCAT
AGCTGTTTCCTGTGTGAAATTGTTATCCGCTCACAATTCCACACAACATACGAGCCGGAAGCATAAAGTG
TAAAGCCTGGGGTGCCTAATGAGTGAGCTAACTCACATTAATTGCGTTGCGCTCACTGCCCGCTTTCCAG
TCGGGAAACCTGTCGTGCCAGCGGATCGACAGTACTAAGCTTGGTCTAATACCCAATCTCTCGTCTTATC
CAGATGTTTTATACGCCTCTGGCCCGTGTCTCAAAATCTCTGATGTTACATTGCACAAGATAAAATAATA
TCATCATGAACAATAAAACTGTCTGCTTACATAAACAGTAATACAAGGGGTGTTATGAGCCATATTCAAC
GGGAAACGTCGAGGCCGCGATTAAATTCCAACATGGATGCTGATTTATATGGGTATAAATGGGCTCGCGA
TAATGTCGGGCAATCAGGTGCGACAATCTATCGCTTGTATGGGAAGCCCGATGCGCCAGAGTTGTTTCTG
AAACATGGCAAAGGTAGCGTTGCCAATGATGTTACAGATGAGATGGTCAGACTAAACTGGCTGACGGAAT
TTATGCCTCTTCCGACCATCAAGCATTTTATCCGTACTCCTGATGATGCATGGTTACTCACCACTGCGAT
CCCCGGAAAAACAGCATTCCAGGTATTAGAAGAATATCCTGATTCAGGTGAAAATATTGTTGATGCGCTG
GCAGTGTTCCTGCGCCGGTTGCATTCGATTCCTGTTTGTAATTGTCCTTTTAACAGCGATCGCGTATTTC
GTCTCGCTCAGGCGCAATCACGAATGAATAACGGTTTGGTTGATGCGAGTGATTTTGATGACGAGCGTAA
TGGCTGGCCTGTTGAACAAGTCTGGAAAGAAATGCATAAACTTTTGCCATTCTCACCGGATTCAGTCGTC
ACTCATGGTGATTTCTCACTTGATAACCTTATTTTTGACGAGGGGAAATTAATAGGTTGTATTGATGTTG
GACGAGTCGGAATCGCAGACCGATACCAGGATCTTGCCATCCTATGGAACTGCCTCGGTGAGTTTTCTCC
TTCATTACAGAAACGGCTTTTTCAAAAATATGGTATTGATAATCCTGATATGAATAAATTGCAGTTTCAT
TTGATGCTCGATGAGTTTTTCTAATCAGAATTGGTTAATTGGTTGTAACACTGGCAGAGCATTACGCTGA
CTTGACGGGACGGCGCAAGCTCATGACCAAAATCCCTTAACGTGAGTTACGCGTCGTTCCACTGAGCGTC
AGAGGTATCACTAGTATTACAGAGGTAAGTTATAACAGTCGCCTAACCC
