>Addgene plasmid #103423 | LSB-hsa-miR-3130-5p | depositor partial sequence | sequence record 195896 | hsa-miR-3130-5p target
GGCTGCACCGGAGACTGGGTA
