>Addgene plasmid #103423 | LSB-hsa-miR-3130-5p | addgene partial sequence | sequence record 272331 | mKate2-F 5'-ACCCGCTAAGAACCTCAAGA-3'
CAAGGAGGCCGACAAAGAGACATACGTCGAGCAGCACGAGGTGGCTGTGGCCAGATACTGCGACCTCCCT
AGCAAACTGGGGCACAAACTTAATTGAGAATTCTACCACCCAGCTTTCTTGTACAAAGTGGTACGTCTCA
AGACCAGAGGTCTCTGCTTCCCACCTGGGCTGCACCGGAGACTGGGTAGGCTGCACCGGAGACTGGGTAG
GCTGCACCGGAGACTGGGTAGGCTGCACCGGAGACTGGGTACAACCAGAAGAGACCTGTGCTTCACTCCT
CAGGTGCAGGCTGCCTATCAGAAGGTGGTGGCTGGTGTGGCCAATGCCCTGGCTCACAAATACCACTGAG
ATCTTTTTCCCTCTGCCAAAAATTATGGGGACATCATGAAGCCCCTTGAGCATCTGACTTCTGGCTAATA
AAGGAAATTTATTTTCATTGCAATAGTGTG
